LOCUS       Exported 6238 bp ds-DNA circular SYN 12-MAY-2021
DEFINITION  Global labeling of excitatory synapses (green fluorescence).
ACCESSION   .
VERSION     .
KEYWORDS    AAV-Syn-PSD95.FingR-eGFP-CCR5TC
SOURCE      synthetic DNA construct
  ORGANISM  synthetic DNA construct
REFERENCE   1 (bases 1 to 6238)
  AUTHORS   Bensussen S, Shankar S, Ching KH, Zemel D, Ta TL, Mount RA, Shroff
            SN, Gritton HJ, Fabris P, Vanbenschoten H, Beck C, Man HY, Han X
  TITLE     A Viral Toolbox of Genetically Encoded Fluorescent Synaptic Tags.
  JOURNAL   iScience. 2020 Jun 30;23(7):101330. doi: 10.1016/j.isci.2020.101330.
  PUBMED    32674057
REFERENCE   2 (bases 1 to 6238)
  AUTHORS   .
  TITLE     Direct Submission
  JOURNAL   Exported May 12, 2021 from SnapGene Server 1.1.58
            http://www.snapgene.com
FEATURES             Location/Qualifiers
     source          1..6238
                     /organism="synthetic DNA construct"
                     /mol_type="other DNA"
     primer_bind     94..111
                     /label=L4440
                     /note="L4440 vector, forward primer"
     protein_bind    228..249
                     /label=CAP binding site
                     /bound_moiety="E. coli catabolite activator protein"
                     /note="CAP binding activates transcription in the presence
                     of cAMP."
     promoter        264..294
                     /label=lac promoter
                     /note="promoter for the E. coli lac operon"
     protein_bind    302..318
                     /label=lac operator
                     /bound_moiety="lac repressor encoded by lacI"
                     /note="The lac repressor binds to the lac operator to
                     inhibit transcription in E. coli. This inhibition can be
                     relieved by adding lactose or
                     isopropyl-beta-D-thiogalactopyranoside (IPTG)."
     primer_bind     307..329
                     /label=M13/pUC Reverse
                     /note="In lacZ gene"
     primer_bind     326..342
                     /label=M13 rev
                     /note="common sequencing primer, one of multiple similar
                     variants"
     primer_bind     326..342
                     /label=M13 Reverse
                     /note="In lacZ gene. Also called M13-rev"
     repeat_region   380..509
                     /label=AAV2 ITR
     protein_bind    575..586
                     /label=ZF binding site
                     /bound_moiety="CCR5TC zinc-finger domain"
                     /note="target sequence for the CCR5TC zinc-finger domain
                     from the CCR5-224 (+) zinc-finger nuclease (Perez et al.,
                     2008; Gross et al., 2013)"
     promoter        614..1061
                     /label=hSyn promoter
                     /note="human synapsin I promoter; confers neuron-specific
                     expression (Kugler et al., 2003)"
     CDS             1368..1391
                     /codon_start=1
                     /product="FLAG(R) epitope tag, followed by an enterokinase
                     cleavage site"
                     /label=FLAG
                     /translation="DYKDDDDK"
     CDS             1416..2126
                     /codon_start=1
                     /product="enhanced GFP"
                     /label=EGFP
                     /translation="VSKGEELFTGVVPILVELDGDVNGHKFSVSGEGEGDATYGKLTLK
                     FICTTGKLPVPWPTLVTTLTYGVQCFSRYPDHMKQHDFFKSAMPEGYVQERTIFFKDDG
                     NYKTRAEVKFEGDTLVNRIELKGIDFKEDGNILGHKLEYNYNSHNVYIMADKQKNGIKV
                     NFKIRHNIEDGSVQLADHYQQNTPIGDGPVLLPDNHYLSTQSALSKDPNEKRDHMVLLE
                     FVTAAGITLGMDELY"
     CDS             1416..2126
                     /codon_start=1
                     /product="the original enhanced GFP (Yang et al., 1996)"
                     /label=EGFP
                     /note="mammalian codon-optimized"
                     /translation="VSKGEELFTGVVPILVELDGDVNGHKFSVSGEGEGDATYGKLTLK
                     FICTTGKLPVPWPTLVTTLTYGVQCFSRYPDHMKQHDFFKSAMPEGYVQERTIFFKDDG
                     NYKTRAEVKFEGDTLVNRIELKGIDFKEDGNILGHKLEYNYNSHNVYIMADKQKNGIKV
                     NFKIRHNIEDGSVQLADHYQQNTPIGDGPVLLPDNHYLSTQSALSKDPNEKRDHMVLLE
                     FVTAAGITLGMDELY"
     primer_bind     complement(1458..1479)
                     /label=EGFP-N
                     /note="EGFP, reverse primer"
     primer_bind     complement(1719..1738)
                     /label=EXFP-R
                     /note="For distinguishing EGFP variants, reverse primer"
     primer_bind     2066..2087
                     /label=EGFP-C
                     /note="EGFP, forward primer"
     CDS             2172..2513
                     /codon_start=1
                     /product="zinc-finger domain from the CCR5-224 (+)
                     zinc-finger nuclease that recognizes the left half-site
                     target sequence in the human CCR5 gene (Perez et al., 2008;
                     Gross et al., 2013)"
                     /label=CCR5TC
                     /translation="FQCRICMRNFSDRSNLSRHIRTHTGEKPFACDICGRKFAISSNLN
                     SHTKIHTGSQKPFQCRICMRNFSRSDNLARHIRTHTGEKPFACDICGRKFATSGNLTRH
                     TKIHLRGSQL"
     CDS             2562..2687
                     /codon_start=1
                     /product="Kruppel-associated box (KRAB) transcriptional
                     repression domain from the rat zinc finger protein Kid-1
                     (Witzgall et al., 1994)"
                     /label=KRAB-A
                     /translation="VSVTFEDVAVLFTRDEWKKLDLSQRSLYREVMLENYSNLASM"
     misc_feature    2747..3335
                     /label=WPRE
                     /note="woodchuck hepatitis virus posttranscriptional
                     regulatory element"
     primer_bind     complement(2800..2820)
                     /label=WPRE-R
                     /note="WPRE, reverse primer"
     CDS             complement(3218..3229)
                     /codon_start=1
                     /product="Factor Xa recognition and cleavage site"
                     /label=Factor Xa site
                     /translation="IEGR"
     primer_bind     complement(3338..3354)
                     /label=KS primer
                     /note="common sequencing primer, one of multiple similar
                     variants"
     primer_bind     complement(3339..3355)
                     /label=pBluescriptKS
                     /note="For pBluescript vector"
     polyA_signal    3384..3505
                     /label=SV40 poly(A) signal
                     /note="SV40 polyadenylation signal"
     primer_bind     complement(3395..3414)
                     /label=EBV-rev
                     /note="SV40 polyA terminator, reverse primer"
     primer_bind     3449..3468
                     /label=SV40pA-R
                     /note="SV40 polyA, reverse primer"
     repeat_region   3667..3796
                     /label=AAV2 ITR
     primer_bind     complement(3815..3832)
                     /label=M13 Forward
                     /note="In lacZ gene. Also called M13-F20 or M13 (-21)
                     Forward"
     primer_bind     complement(3815..3831)
                     /label=M13 fwd
                     /note="common sequencing primer, one of multiple similar
                     variants"
     primer_bind     complement(3824..3846)
                     /label=M13/pUC Forward
                     /note="In lacZ gene"
     rep_origin      3973..4428
                     /direction=RIGHT
                     /label=f1 ori
                     /note="f1 bacteriophage origin of replication; arrow
                     indicates direction of (+) strand synthesis"
     primer_bind     complement(4060..4079)
                     /label=F1ori-R
                     /note="F1 origin, reverse primer"
     primer_bind     4270..4291
                     /label=F1ori-F
                     /note="F1 origin, forward primer"
     promoter        4454..4558
                     /gene="bla"
                     /label=AmpR promoter
     CDS             4559..5419
                     /codon_start=1
                     /gene="bla"
                     /product="beta-lactamase"
                     /label=AmpR
                     /note="confers resistance to ampicillin, carbenicillin, and
                     related antibiotics"
                     /translation="MSIQHFRVALIPFFAAFCLPVFAHPETLVKVKDAEDQLGARVGYI
                     ELDLNSGKILESFRPEERFPMMSTFKVLLCGAVLSRIDAGQEQLGRRIHYSQNDLVEYS
                     PVTEKHLTDGMTVRELCSAAITMSDNTAANLLLTTIGGPKELTAFLHNMGDHVTRLDRW
                     EPELNEAIPNDERDTTMPVAMATTLRKLLTGELLTLASRQQLIDWMEADKVAGPLLRSA
                     LPAGWFIADKSGAGERGSRGIIAALGPDGKPSRIVVIYTTGSQATMDERNRQIAEIGAS
                     LIKHW"
     primer_bind     complement(4777..4796)
                     /label=Amp-R
                     /note="Ampicillin resistance gene, reverse primer"
     rep_origin      5590..6178
                     /direction=RIGHT
                     /label=ori
                     /note="high-copy-number ColE1/pMB1/pBR322/pUC origin of
                     replication"
     primer_bind     6079..6098
                     /label=pBR322ori-F
                     /note="pBR322 origin, forward primer"
ORIGIN
        1 ttctttcctg cgttatcccc tgattctgtg gataaccgta ttaccgcctt tgagtgagct
       61 gataccgctc gccgcagccg aacgaccgag cgcagcgagt cagtgagcga ggaagcggaa
      121 gagcgcccaa tacgcaaacc gcctctcccc gcgcgttggc cgattcatta atgcagctgg
      181 cacgacaggt ttcccgactg gaaagcgggc agtgagcgca acgcaattaa tgtgagttag
      241 ctcactcatt aggcacccca ggctttacac tttatgcttc cggctcgtat gttgtgtgga
      301 attgtgagcg gataacaatt tcacacagga aacagctatg accatgatta cgccagattt
      361 aattaaggcc ttaattaggc tgcgcgctcg ctcgctcact gaggccgccc gggcaaagcc
      421 cgggcgtcgg gcgacctttg gtcgcccggc ctcagtgagc gagcgagcgc gcagagaggg
      481 agtggccaac tccatcacta ggggttcctt gtagttaatg attaacccgc catgctactt
      541 atctacgtag ccatgctcta ggaagatcac gcgtgtcatc ctcatcagat ctctgcagag
      601 ggccctgcgt atgagtgcaa gtgggtttta ggaccaggat gaggcggggt gggggtgcct
      661 acctgacgac cgaccccgac ccactggaca agcacccaac ccccattccc caaattgcgc
      721 atcccctatc agagaggggg aggggaaaca ggatgcggcg aggcgcgtgc gcactgccag
      781 cttcagcacc gcggacagtg ccttcgcccc cgcctggcgg cgcgcgccac cgccgcctca
      841 gcactgaagg cgcgctgacg tcactcgccg gtcccccgca aactcccctt cccggccacc
      901 ttggtcgcgt ccgcgccgcc gccggcccag ccggaccgca ccacgcgagg cgcgagatag
      961 gggggcacgg gcgcgaccat ctgcgctgcg gcgccggcga ctcagcgctg cctcagtctg
     1021 cggtgggcag cggaggagtc gtgtcgtgcc tgagagcgca gtcgaattca agctgctagc
     1081 aaggatccgc cgccaccatg ctcgaagtca aggaagcatc accaaccagc atccagatca
     1141 gctgggtgct ccacttgcgc cacgttcgct actaccgcat cacctacggt gaaactggtg
     1201 gcaatagccc tgtccaggaa ttcaccgtgc ctggcagcaa gtccactgct accatcagcg
     1261 gcctgaaacc tggtgtcgac tataccatca cggtgtacgc cgtcacgatc ttcagcgcct
     1321 accgctccgc ctggccgccg atctccatca actaccgcac cggaaccgat tacaaggatg
     1381 acgacgataa gggtagcggc tccagtagat ctggggtgag caagggcgag gagctgttca
     1441 ccggggtggt gcccatcctg gtcgagctgg acggcgacgt aaacggccac aagttcagcg
     1501 tgtccggcga gggcgagggc gatgccacct acggcaagct gaccctgaag ttcatctgca
     1561 ccaccggcaa gctgcccgtg ccctggccca ccctcgtgac caccctgacc tacggcgtgc
     1621 agtgcttcag ccgctacccc gaccacatga agcagcacga cttcttcaag tccgccatgc
     1681 ccgaaggcta cgtccaggag cgcaccatct tcttcaagga cgacggcaac tacaagaccc
     1741 gcgccgaggt gaagttcgag ggcgacaccc tggtgaaccg catcgagctg aagggcatcg
     1801 acttcaagga ggacggcaac atcctggggc acaagctgga gtacaactac aacagccaca
     1861 acgtctatat catggccgac aagcagaaga acggcatcaa ggtgaacttc aagatccgcc
     1921 acaacatcga ggacggcagc gtgcagctcg ccgaccacta ccagcagaac acccccatcg
     1981 gcgacggccc cgtgctgctg cccgacaacc actacctgag cacccagtcc gccctgagca
     2041 aagaccccaa cgagaagcgc gatcacatgg tcctgctgga gttcgtgacc gccgccggga
     2101 tcactctcgg catggacgag ctgtactcta ggggagctgg cgctggagcg ggtgcagggg
     2161 ctggctctag attccagtgc cggatctgca tgcggaactt cagcgaccgg tccaacctga
     2221 gcaggcacat cagaacccac accggagaaa agcccttcgc ctgcgacatt tgcggccgga
     2281 agttcgccat cagcagcaac ctgaacagcc acaccaagat ccacactggc agccagaaac
     2341 ctttccagtg cagaatttgt atgagaaact ttagcagaag cgacaacctg gccagacaca
     2401 tccggacaca tactggtgaa aaaccttttg cctgtgatat ctgtggcaga aagtttgcca
     2461 cctccggcaa tctgacccgg cacacaaaga ttcacctgcg gggcagccag ctatcgattg
     2521 tcgacgctcc tgaacaacgt gaaggtgctt ctcaagtttc tgtttctgtt acttttgaag
     2581 atgttgctgt tctttttact cgtgatgaat ggaaaaaact tgatctttct caacgttctc
     2641 tttatcgtga agttatgctt gaaaattatt ctaatcttgc ttctatggct taaaagcttg
     2701 cggccgcgac tctagagtcg acctgcaggc atgcaagctt atcgataatc aacctctgga
     2761 ttacaaaatt tgtgaaagat tgactggtat tcttaactat gttgctcctt ttacgctatg
     2821 tggatacgct gctttaatgc ctttgtatca tgctattgct tcccgtatgg ctttcatttt
     2881 ctcctccttg tataaatcct ggttgctgtc tctttatgag gagttgtggc ccgttgtcag
     2941 gcaacgtggc gtggtgtgca ctgtgtttgc tgacgcaacc cccactggtt ggggcattgc
     3001 caccacctgt cagctccttt ccgggacttt cgctttcccc ctccctattg ccacggcgga
     3061 actcatcgcc gcctgccttg cccgctgctg gacaggggct cggctgttgg gcactgacaa
     3121 ttccgtggtg ttgtcgggga aatcatcgtc ctttccttgg ctgctcgcct gtgttgccac
     3181 ctggattctg cgcgggacgt ccttctgcta cgtcccttcg gccctcaatc cagcggacct
     3241 tccttcccgc ggcctgctgc cggctctgcg gcctcttccg cgtcttcgcc ttcgccctca
     3301 gacgagtcgg atctcccttt gggccgcctc cccgcatcga taccgtcgac ctcgacccgg
     3361 gcggccgctt cgagcagaca tgataagata cattgatgag tttggacaaa ccacaactag
     3421 aatgcagtga aaaaaatgct ttatttgtga aatttgtgat gctattgctt tatttgtaac
     3481 cattataagc tgcaataaac aagttaacaa caacaattgc attcatttta tgtttcaggt
     3541 tcagggggag atgtgggagg ttttttaaag caagtaaaac ctctacaaat gtggtaaaat
     3601 cgataaggat cttcctagag catggctacg tagataagta gcatggcggg ttaatcatta
     3661 actacaagga acccctagtg atggagttgg ccactccctc tctgcgcgct cgctcgctca
     3721 ctgaggccgg gcgaccaaag gtcgcccgac gcccgggctt tgcccgggcg gcctcagtga
     3781 gcgagcgagc gcgcagcctt aattaaccta attcactggc cgtcgtttta caacgtcgtg
     3841 actgggaaaa ccctggcgtt acccaactta atcgccttgc agcacatccc cctttcgcca
     3901 gctggcgtaa tagcgaagag gcccgcaccg atcgcccttc ccaacagttg cgcagcctga
     3961 atggcgaatg ggnnnnnnnn nnnnnnnnnn nnnnnnnnnn nnnnnnnnnn nnnnnnnnnn
     4021 nnnnnnnnnn nnnnnnnnnn nnnnnnnnnn nnnnnnnnnn nnnnnnnnnn nnnnnnnnnn
     4081 nnnnnnnnnn nnnnnncnnn nnnnnnnnnn nnnnnnnnnn nnnnnnnnnn nnnnnnnnnn
     4141 nnnnnnnnnn nnnnnnnnnn nnnnnnnnnn nnnnnnnnnn nnnnnnnnan nnnnnnnnnn
     4201 nnnnnnnnnn nnnnnnnnnn nnnnnnnnnn nnnnnnnncc tttgacgttg gagtccacgt
     4261 tctttaatag tggactcttg ttccaaactg gaacaacact caaccctatc tcggtctatt
     4321 cttttgattt ataagggatt ttgccgattt cggcctattg gttaaaaaat gagctgattt
     4381 aacaaaaatt taacgcgaat tttaacaaaa tattaacgct tacaatttag gtggcacttt
     4441 tcggggaaat gtgcgcggaa cccctatttg tttatttttc taaatacatt caaatatgta
     4501 tccgctcatg agacaataac cctgataaat gcttcaataa tattgaaaaa ggaagagtat
     4561 gagtattcaa catttccgtg tcgcccttat tccctttttt gcggcatttt gccttcctgt
     4621 ttttgctcac ccagaaacgc tggtgaaagt aaaagatgct gaagatcagt tgggtgcacg
     4681 agtgggttac atcgaactgg atctcaacag cggtaagatc cttgagagtt ttcgccccga
     4741 agaacgtttt ccaatgatga gcacttttaa agttctgcta tgtggcgcgg tattatcccg
     4801 tattgacgcc gggcaagagc aactcggtcg ccgcatacac tattctcaga atgacttggt
     4861 tgagtactca ccagtcacag aaaagcatct tacggatggc atgacagtaa gagaattatg
     4921 cagtgctgcc ataaccatga gtgataacac tgcggccaac ttacttctga caacgatcgg
     4981 aggaccgaag gagctaaccg cttttttgca caacatgggg gatcatgtaa ctcgccttga
     5041 tcgttgggaa ccggagctga atgaagccat accaaacgac gagcgtgaca ccacgatgcc
     5101 tgtagcaatg gcaacaacgt tgcgcaaact attaactggc gaactactta ctctagcttc
     5161 ccggcaacaa ttaatagact ggatggaggc ggataaagtt gcaggaccac ttctgcgctc
     5221 ggcccttccg gctggctggt ttattgctga taaatctgga gccggtgagc gtgggtctcg
     5281 cggtatcatt gcagcactgg ggccagatgg taagccctcc cgtatcgtag ttatctacac
     5341 gacggggagt caggcaacta tggatgaacg aaatagacag atcgctgaga taggtgcctc
     5401 actgattaag cattggtaac tgtcagacca agtttactca tatatacttt agattgattt
     5461 aaaacttcat ttttaattta aaaggatcta ggtgaagatc ctttttgata atctcatgac
     5521 caaaatccct taacgtgagt tttcgttcca ctgagcgtca gaccccgtag aaaagatcaa
     5581 aggatcttct tgagatcctt tttttctgcg cgtaatctgc tgcttgcaaa caaaaaaacc
     5641 accgctacca gcggtggttt gtttgccgga tcaagagcta ccaactcttt ttccgaaggt
     5701 aactggcttc agcagagcgc agataccaaa tactgttctt ctagtgtagc cgtagttagg
     5761 ccaccacttc aagaactctg tagcaccgcc tacatacctc gctctgctaa tcctgttacc
     5821 agtggctgct gccagtggcg ataagtcgtg tcttaccggg ttggactcaa gacgatagtt
     5881 accggataag gcgcagcggt cgggctgaac ggggggttcg tgcacacagc ccagcttgga
     5941 gcgaacgacc tacaccgaac tgagatacct acagcgtgag ctatgagaaa gcgccacgct
     6001 tcccgaaggg agaaaggcgg acaggtatcc ggtaagcggc agggtcggaa caggagagcg
     6061 cacgagggag cttccagggg gaaacgcctg gtatctttat agtcctgtcg ggtttcgcca
     6121 cctctgactt gagcgtcgat ttttgtgatg ctcgtcaggg gggcggagcc tatggaaaaa
     6181 cgccagcaac gcggcctttt tacggttcct ggccttttgc tggccttttg ctcacatg
//
