LOCUS       Exported 5749 bp ds-DNA circular SYN 12-MAY-2021
DEFINITION  Global labeling of excitatory synapses (green fluorescence).
ACCESSION   .
VERSION     .
KEYWORDS    AAV-Syn-PSD95.FingR-eGFP-CCR5TC
SOURCE      synthetic DNA construct
  ORGANISM  synthetic DNA construct
REFERENCE   1 (bases 1 to 5749)
  AUTHORS   Bensussen S, Shankar S, Ching KH, Zemel D, Ta TL, Mount RA, Shroff
            SN, Gritton HJ, Fabris P, Vanbenschoten H, Beck C, Man HY, Han X
  TITLE     A Viral Toolbox of Genetically Encoded Fluorescent Synaptic Tags.
  JOURNAL   iScience. 2020 Jun 30;23(7):101330. doi: 10.1016/j.isci.2020.101330.
  PUBMED    32674057
REFERENCE   2 (bases 1 to 5749)
  AUTHORS   .
  TITLE     Direct Submission
  JOURNAL   Exported May 12, 2021 from SnapGene Server 1.1.58
            http://www.snapgene.com
FEATURES             Location/Qualifiers
     source          1..5749
                     /organism="synthetic DNA construct"
                     /mol_type="other DNA"
     repeat_region   1..130
                     /label=AAV2 ITR
     protein_bind    196..207
                     /label=ZF binding site
                     /bound_moiety="CCR5TC zinc-finger domain"
                     /note="target sequence for the CCR5TC zinc-finger domain
                     from the CCR5-224 (+) zinc-finger nuclease (Perez et al.,
                     2008; Gross et al., 2013)"
     promoter        235..682
                     /label=hSyn promoter
                     /note="human synapsin I promoter; confers neuron-specific
                     expression (Kugler et al., 2003)"
     CDS             986..1009
                     /codon_start=1
                     /product="FLAG(R) epitope tag, followed by an enterokinase
                     cleavage site"
                     /label=FLAG
                     /translation="DYKDDDDK"
     CDS             1034..1744
                     /codon_start=1
                     /product="enhanced GFP"
                     /label=EGFP
                     /translation="VSKGEELFTGVVPILVELDGDVNGHKFSVSGEGEGDATYGKLTLK
                     FICTTGKLPVPWPTLVTTLTYGVQCFSRYPDHMKQHDFFKSAMPEGYVQERTIFFKDDG
                     NYKTRAEVKFEGDTLVNRIELKGIDFKEDGNILGHKLEYNYNSHNVYIMADKQKNGIKV
                     NFKIRHNIEDGSVQLADHYQQNTPIGDGPVLLPDNHYLSTQSALSKDPNEKRDHMVLLE
                     FVTAAGITLGMDELY"
     CDS             1034..1744
                     /codon_start=1
                     /product="the original enhanced GFP (Yang et al., 1996)"
                     /label=EGFP
                     /note="mammalian codon-optimized"
                     /translation="VSKGEELFTGVVPILVELDGDVNGHKFSVSGEGEGDATYGKLTLK
                     FICTTGKLPVPWPTLVTTLTYGVQCFSRYPDHMKQHDFFKSAMPEGYVQERTIFFKDDG
                     NYKTRAEVKFEGDTLVNRIELKGIDFKEDGNILGHKLEYNYNSHNVYIMADKQKNGIKV
                     NFKIRHNIEDGSVQLADHYQQNTPIGDGPVLLPDNHYLSTQSALSKDPNEKRDHMVLLE
                     FVTAAGITLGMDELY"
     primer_bind     complement(1076..1097)
                     /label=EGFP-N
                     /note="EGFP, reverse primer"
     primer_bind     complement(1337..1356)
                     /label=EXFP-R
                     /note="For distinguishing EGFP variants, reverse primer"
     primer_bind     1684..1705
                     /label=EGFP-C
                     /note="EGFP, forward primer"
     CDS             1790..2131
                     /codon_start=1
                     /product="zinc-finger domain from the CCR5-224 (+)
                     zinc-finger nuclease that recognizes the left half-site
                     target sequence in the human CCR5 gene (Perez et al., 2008;
                     Gross et al., 2013)"
                     /label=CCR5TC
                     /translation="FQCRICMRNFSDRSNLSRHIRTHTGEKPFACDICGRKFAISSNLN
                     SHTKIHTGSQKPFQCRICMRNFSRSDNLARHIRTHTGEKPFACDICGRKFATSGNLTRH
                     TKIHLRGSQL"
     CDS             2180..2305
                     /codon_start=1
                     /product="Kruppel-associated box (KRAB) transcriptional
                     repression domain from the rat zinc finger protein Kid-1
                     (Witzgall et al., 1994)"
                     /label=KRAB-A
                     /translation="VSVTFEDVAVLFTRDEWKKLDLSQRSLYREVMLENYSNLASM"
     misc_feature    2336..2924
                     /label=WPRE
                     /note="woodchuck hepatitis virus posttranscriptional
                     regulatory element"
     primer_bind     complement(2389..2409)
                     /label=WPRE-R
                     /note="WPRE, reverse primer"
     CDS             complement(2807..2818)
                     /codon_start=1
                     /product="Factor Xa recognition and cleavage site"
                     /label=Factor Xa site
                     /translation="IEGR"
     primer_bind     complement(2927..2943)
                     /label=KS primer
                     /note="common sequencing primer, one of multiple similar
                     variants"
     primer_bind     complement(2928..2944)
                     /label=pBluescriptKS
                     /note="For pBluescript vector"
     polyA_signal    2973..3094
                     /label=SV40 poly(A) signal
                     /note="SV40 polyadenylation signal"
     primer_bind     complement(2984..3003)
                     /label=EBV-rev
                     /note="SV40 polyA terminator, reverse primer"
     primer_bind     3038..3057
                     /label=SV40pA-R
                     /note="SV40 polyA, reverse primer"
     primer_bind     complement(3302..3319)
                     /label=L4440
                     /note="L4440 vector, forward primer"
     rep_origin      complement(3473..4061)
                     /direction=LEFT
                     /label=ori
                     /note="high-copy-number ColE1/pMB1/pBR322/pUC origin of
                     replication"
     primer_bind     complement(3553..3572)
                     /label=pBR322ori-F
                     /note="pBR322 origin, forward primer"
     CDS             complement(4232..5092)
                     /codon_start=1
                     /gene="bla"
                     /product="beta-lactamase"
                     /label=AmpR
                     /note="confers resistance to ampicillin, carbenicillin, and
                     related antibiotics"
                     /translation="MSIQHFRVALIPFFAAFCLPVFAHPETLVKVKDAEDQLGARVGYI
                     ELDLNSGKILESFRPEERFPMMSTFKVLLCGAVLSRIDAGQEQLGRRIHYSQNDLVEYS
                     PVTEKHLTDGMTVRELCSAAITMSDNTAANLLLTTIGGPKELTAFLHNMGDHVTRLDRW
                     EPELNEAIPNDERDTTMPVAMATTLRKLLTGELLTLASRQQLIDWMEADKVAGPLLRSA
                     LPAGWFIADKSGAGERGSRGIIAALGPDGKPSRIVVIYTTGSQATMDERNRQIAEIGAS
                     LIKHW"
     primer_bind     4855..4874
                     /label=Amp-R
                     /note="Ampicillin resistance gene, reverse primer"
     promoter        complement(5093..5197)
                     /gene="bla"
                     /label=AmpR promoter
     rep_origin      complement(5223..5678)
                     /direction=LEFT
                     /label=f1 ori
                     /note="f1 bacteriophage origin of replication; arrow
                     indicates direction of (+) strand synthesis"
     primer_bind     complement(5360..5381)
                     /label=F1ori-F
                     /note="F1 origin, forward primer"
     primer_bind     5572..5591
                     /label=F1ori-R
                     /note="F1 origin, reverse primer"
ORIGIN
        1 ctgcgcgctc gctcgctcac tgaggccgcc cgggcaaagc ccgggcgtcg ggcgaccttt
       61 ggtcgcccgg cctcagtgag cgagcgagcg cgcagagagg gagtggccaa ctccatcact
      121 aggggttcct tgtagttaat gattaacccg ccatgctact tatctacgta gccatgctct
      181 aggaagatca cgcgtgtcat cctcatcaga tctctgcaga gggccctgcg tatgagtgca
      241 agtgggtttt aggaccagga tgaggcgggg tgggggtgcc tacctgacga ccgaccccga
      301 cccactggac aagcacccaa cccccattcc ccaaattgcg catcccctat cagagagggg
      361 gaggggaaac aggatgcggc gaggcgcgtg cgcactgcca gcttcagcac cgcggacagt
      421 gccttcgccc ccgcctggcg gcgcgcgcca ccgccgcctc agcactgaag gcgcgctgac
      481 gtcactcgcc ggtcccccgc aaactcccct tcccggccac cttggtcgcg tccgcgccgc
      541 cgccggccca gccggaccgc accacgcgag gcgcgagata ggggggcacg ggcgcgacca
      601 tctgcgctgc ggcgccggcg actcagcgct gcctcagtct gcggtgggca gcggaggagt
      661 cgtgtcgtgc ctgagagcgc agtcgaattc aagctgctag caaggatccg ccaccatgct
      721 cgaagtcaag gaagcatcac caaccagcat ccagatcagc tgggtgctcc acttgcgcca
      781 cgttcgctac taccgcatca cctacggtga aactggtggc aatagccctg tccaggaatt
      841 caccgtgcct ggcagcaagt ccactgctac catcagcggc ctgaaacctg gtgtcgacta
      901 taccatcacg gtgtacgccg tcacgatctt cagcgcctac cgctccgcct ggccgccgat
      961 ctccatcaac taccgcaccg gaaccgatta caaggatgac gacgataagg gtagcggctc
     1021 cagtagatct ggggtgagca agggcgagga gctgttcacc ggggtggtgc ccatcctggt
     1081 cgagctggac ggcgacgtaa acggccacaa gttcagcgtg tccggcgagg gcgagggcga
     1141 tgccacctac ggcaagctga ccctgaagtt catctgcacc accggcaagc tgcccgtgcc
     1201 ctggcccacc ctcgtgacca ccctgaccta cggcgtgcag tgcttcagcc gctaccccga
     1261 ccacatgaag cagcacgact tcttcaagtc cgccatgccc gaaggctacg tccaggagcg
     1321 caccatcttc ttcaaggacg acggcaacta caagacccgc gccgaggtga agttcgaggg
     1381 cgacaccctg gtgaaccgca tcgagctgaa gggcatcgac ttcaaggagg acggcaacat
     1441 cctggggcac aagctggagt acaactacaa cagccacaac gtctatatca tggccgacaa
     1501 gcagaagaac ggcatcaagg tgaacttcaa gatccgccac aacatcgagg acggcagcgt
     1561 gcagctcgcc gaccactacc agcagaacac ccccatcggc gacggccccg tgctgctgcc
     1621 cgacaaccac tacctgagca cccagtccgc cctgagcaaa gaccccaacg agaagcgcga
     1681 tcacatggtc ctgctggagt tcgtgaccgc cgccgggatc actctcggca tggacgagct
     1741 gtactctagg ggagctggcg ctggagcggg tgcaggggct ggctctagat tccagtgccg
     1801 gatctgcatg cggaacttca gcgaccggtc caacctgagc aggcacatca gaacccacac
     1861 cggagaaaag cccttcgcct gcgacatttg cggccggaag ttcgccatca gcagcaacct
     1921 gaacagccac accaagatcc acactggcag ccagaaacct ttccagtgca gaatttgtat
     1981 gagaaacttt agcagaagcg acaacctggc cagacacatc cggacacata ctggtgaaaa
     2041 accttttgcc tgtgatatct gtggcagaaa gtttgccacc tccggcaatc tgacccggca
     2101 cacaaagatt cacctgcggg gcagccagct atcgattgtc gacgctcctg aacaacgtga
     2161 aggtgcttct caagtttctg tttctgttac ttttgaagat gttgctgttc tttttactcg
     2221 tgatgaatgg aaaaaacttg atctttctca acgttctctt tatcgtgaag ttatgcttga
     2281 aaattattct aatcttgctt ctatggctta agaattcgat atcaagctta tcgataatca
     2341 acctctggat tacaaaattt gtgaaagatt gactggtatt cttaactatg ttgctccttt
     2401 tacgctatgt ggatacgctg ctttaatgcc tttgtatcat gctattgctt cccgtatggc
     2461 tttcattttc tcctccttgt ataaatcctg gttgctgtct ctttatgagg agttgtggcc
     2521 cgttgtcagg caacgtggcg tggtgtgcac tgtgtttgct gacgcaaccc ccactggttg
     2581 gggcattgcc accacctgtc agctcctttc cgggactttc gctttccccc tccctattgc
     2641 cacggcggaa ctcatcgccg cctgccttgc ccgctgctgg acaggggctc ggctgttggg
     2701 cactgacaat tccgtggtgt tgtcggggaa atcatcgtcc tttccttggc tgctcgcctg
     2761 tgttgccacc tggattctgc gcgggacgtc cttctgctac gtcccttcgg ccctcaatcc
     2821 agcggacctt ccttcccgcg gcctgctgcc ggctctgcgg cctcttccgc gtcttcgcct
     2881 tcgccctcag acgagtcgga tctccctttg ggccgcctcc ccgcatcgat accgtcgacc
     2941 tcgacccggg cggccgcttc gagcagacat gataagatac attgatgagt ttggacaaac
     3001 cacaactaga atgcagtgaa aaaaatgctt tatttgtgaa atttgtgatg ctattgcttt
     3061 atttgtaacc attataagct gcaataaaca agttaacaac aacaattgca ttcattttat
     3121 gtttcaggtt cagggggaga tgtgggaggt tttttaaagc aagtaaaacc tctacaaatg
     3181 tggtaaaatc gataaggatc ttcctagagc atggctacgt agataagtag catggcgggt
     3241 taatcattaa ctacaaggaa cccctagtga tggagttggc cactccctct ctgcgcgctc
     3301 sctcgctcac tgactcgctg cgctcggtcg ttcggctgcg gcgagcggta tcagctcact
     3361 caaaggcggt aatacggtta tccacagaat caggggataa cgcaggaaag aacatgtgag
     3421 caaaaggcca gcaaaaggcc aggaaccgta aaaaggccgc gttgctggcg tttttccata
     3481 ggctccgccc ccctgacgag catcacaaaa atcgacgctc aagtcagagg tggcgaaacc
     3541 cgacaggact ataaagatac caggcgtttc cccctggaag ctccctcgtg cgctctcctg
     3601 ttccgaccct gccgcttacc ggatacctgt ccgcctttct cccttcggga agcgtggcgc
     3661 tttctcatag ctcacgctgt aggtatctca gttcggtgta ggtcgttcgc tccaagctgg
     3721 gctgtgtgca cgaacccccc gttcagcccg accgctgcgc cttatccggt aactatcgtc
     3781 ttgagtccaa cccggtaaga cacgacttat cgccactggc agcagccact ggtaacagga
     3841 ttagcagagc gaggtatgta ggcggtgcta cagagttctt gaagtggtgg cctaactacg
     3901 gctacactag aagaacagta tttggtatct gcgctctgct gaagccagtt accttcggaa
     3961 aaagagttgg tagctcttga tccggcaaac aaaccaccgc tggtagcggt ggtttttttg
     4021 tttgcaagca gcagattacg cgcagaaaaa aaggatctca agaagatcct ttgatctttt
     4081 ctacggggtc tgacgctcag tggaacgaaa actcacgtta agggattttg gtcatgagat
     4141 tatcaaaaag gatcttcacc tagatccttt taaattaaaa atgaagtttt aaatcaatct
     4201 aaagtatata tgagtaaact tggtctgaca gttaccaatg cttaatcagt gaggcaccta
     4261 tctcagcgat ctgtctattt cgttcatcca tagttgcctg actccccgtc gtgtagataa
     4321 ctacgatacg ggagggctta ccatctggcc ccagtgctgc aatgataccg cgagacccac
     4381 gctcaccggc tccagattta tcagcaataa accagccagc cggaagggcc gagcgcagaa
     4441 gtggtcctgc aactttatcc gcctccatcc agtctattaa ttgttgccgg gaagctagag
     4501 taagtagttc gccagttaat agtttgcgca acgttgttgc cattgctaca ggcatcgtgg
     4561 tgtcacgctc gtcgtttggt atggcttcat tcagctccgg ttcccaacga tcaaggcgag
     4621 ttacatgatc ccccatgttg tgcaaaaaag cggttagctc cttcggtcct ccgatcgttg
     4681 tcagaagtaa gttggccgca gtgttatcac tcatggttat ggcagcactg cataattctc
     4741 ttactgtcat gccatccgta agatgctttt ctgtgactgg tgagtactca accaagtcat
     4801 tctgagaata gtgtatgcgg cgaccgagtt gctcttgccc ggcgtcaata cgggataata
     4861 ccgcgccaca tagcagaact ttaaaagtgc tcatcattgg aaaacgttct tcggggcgaa
     4921 aactctcaag gatcttaccg ctgttgagat ccagttcgat gtaacccact cgtgcaccca
     4981 actgatcttc agcatctttt actttcacca gcgtttctgg gtgagcaaaa acaggaaggc
     5041 aaaatgccgc aaaaaaggga ataagggcga cacggaaatg ttgaatactc atactcttcc
     5101 tttttcaata ttattgaagc atttatcagg gttattgtct catgagcgga tacatatttg
     5161 aatgtattta gaaaaataaa caaatagggg ttccgcgcac atttccccga aaagtgccac
     5221 ctaaattgta agcgttaata ttttgttaaa attcgcgtta aatttttgtt aaatcagctc
     5281 attttttaac caataggccg aaatcggcaa aatcccttat aaatcaaaag aatagaccga
     5341 gatagggttg agtgttgttc cagtttggaa caagagtcca ctattaaaga acgtggactc
     5401 caacgtcaaa ggnnnnnnnn nnnnnnnnnn nnnnnnnnnn nnnnnnnnnn nnnnnnnnnn
     5461 ntnnnnnnnn nnnnnnnnnn nnnnnnnnnn nnnnnnnnnn nnnnnnnnnn nnnnnnnnnn
     5521 nnnnnnnnnn nnnnnnnnnn nnnnnnnnnn nnngnnnnnn nnnnnnnnnn nnnnnnnnnn
     5581 nnnnnnnnnn nnnnnnnnnn nnnnnnnnnn nnnnnnnnnn nnnnnnnnnn nnnnnnnnnn
     5641 nnnnnnnnnn nnnnnnnnnn nnnnnnnnnn nnnnnnnncc cattcgccat tcaggctgcg
     5701 caactgttgg gaagggcgat cggtgcgggc ctcttcgcta ttacgccag
//
